>Addgene plasmid #36048 | pT7-7 asyn S129A | depositor full sequence | sequence record 44509 | pT7-7 asyn S129A sequence 2914 bps
AAATCAATCTAAAGTATATATGAGTAAACTTGGTCTGACAGTTACCAATGCTTAATCAGTGAGGCACCTA
TCTCAGCGATCTGTCTATTTCGTTCATCCATAGTTGCCTGACTCCCCGTCGTGTAGATAACTACGATACG
GGAGGGCTTACCATCTGGCCCCAGTGCTGCAATGATACCGCGAGACCCACGCTCACCGGCTCCAGATTTA
TCAGCAATAAACCAGCCAGCCGGAAGGGCCGAGCGCAGAAGTGGTCCTGCAACTTTATCCGCCTCCATCC
AGTCTATTAATTGTTGCCGGGAAGCTAGAGTAAGTAGTTCGCCAGTTAATAGTTTGCGCAACGTTGTTGC
CATTGCTACAGGCATCGTGGTGTCACGCTCGTCGTTTGGTATGGCTTCATTCAGCTCCGGTTCCCAACGA
TCAAGGCGAGTTACATGATCCCCCATGTTGTGCAAAAAAGCGGTTAGCTCCTTCGGTCCTCCGATCGTTG
TCAGAAGTAAGTTGGCCGCAGTGTTATCACTCATGGTTATGGCAGCACTGCATAATTCTCTTACTGTCAT
GCCATCCGTAAGATGCTTTTCTGTGACTGGTGAGTACTCAACCAAGTCATTCTGAGAATAGTGTATGCGG
CGACCGAGTTGCTCTTGCCCGGCGTCAACACGGGATAATACCGCGCCACATAGCAGAACTTTAAAAGTGC
TCATCATTGGAAAACGTTCTTCGGGGCGAAAACTCTCAAGGATCTTACCGCTGTTGAGATCCAGTTCGAT
GTAACCCACTCGTGCACCCAACTGATCTTCAGCATCTTTTACTTTCACCAGCGTTTCTGGGTGAGCAAAA
ACAGGAAGGCAAAATGCCGCAAAAAAGGGAATAAGGGCGACACGGAAATGTTGAATACTCATACTCTTCC
TTTTTCAATATTATTGAAGCATTTATCAGGGTTATTGTCTCATGAGCGGATACATATTTGAATGTATTTA
GAAAAATAAACAAATAGGGGTTCCGCGCACATTTCCCCGAAAAGTGCCACCTGACGTCTAAGAAACCATT
ATTATCATGACATTAACCTATAAAAATAGGCGTATCACGAGGCCCTTTCGTCTTCAAGAATTAAAAGGAT
CTAGGTGAAGATCCTTTTTGATAATCTCATGACCAAAATCCCTTAACGTGAGTTTTCGTTCCACTGAGCG
TCAGACCCCGTAGAAAAGATCAAAGGATCTTCTTGAGATCCTTTTTTTCTGCGCGTAATCTGCTGCTTGC
AAACAAAAAAACCACCGCTACCAGCGGTGGTTTGTTTGCCGGATCAAGAGCTACCAACTCTTTTTCCGAA
GGTAACTGGCTTCAGCAGAGCGCAGATACCAAATACTGTCCTTCTAGTGTAGCCGTAGTTAGGCCACCAC
TTCAAGAACTCTGTAGCACCGCCTACATACCTCGCTCTGCTAATCCTGTTACCAGTGGCTGCTGCCAGTG
GCGATAAGTCGTGTCTTACCGGGTTGGACTCAAGACGATAGTTACCGGATAAGGCGCAGCGGTCGGGCTG
AACGGGGGGTTCGTGCACACAGCCCAGCTTGGAGCGAACGACCTACACCGAACTGAGATACCTACAGCGT
GAGCATTGAGAAAGCGCCACGCTTCCCGAAGGGAGAAAGGCGGACAGGTATCCGGTAAGCGGCAGGGTCG
GAACAGGAGAGCGCACGAGGGAGCTTCCAGGGGGAAACGCCTGGTATCTTTATAGTCCTGTCGGGTTTCG
CCACCTCTGACTTGAGCGTCGATTTTTGTGATGCTCGTCAGGGGGGCGGAGCCTATGGAAAAACGCCAGC
AACGCGGCCTTTTTACGGTTCCTGGCCTTTTGCTGGCCTTTTGCTCACATGTTCTTTCCTGCGTTATCCC
CTGATTCTGTGGATAACCGTATTACCGCCTTTGAGTGAGCTGATACCGCTCGCCGCAGCCGAACGACCGA
GCGCAGCGAGTCAGTGAGCGAGGAAGCGGAAGAGCGCCTGATGCGGTATTTTCTCCTTACGCATCTGTGC
GGTATTTCACACCGCATACAGATCTGTATGGTGCACTCTCAGTACAATCTGCTCTGATGCCGCATAGTTA
AGCCAGTATATACACTCCGCTATCGCTACGTGACTGGGTCATGGCTGCGCCCCGACACCCGCCAACACCC
GCTGACGCGCCCTGACGGGCTTGTCTGCTCCCGGCATCCGCTTACAGACAAGCTGTGACCGTCTCCGGGA
GCTGCATGTGTCAGAGGTTTTCACCGTCATCACCGAAACGCGCGAGGCCCAGCGATTCGAACTTCTGATA
GACTTCGAAATTAATACGACTCACTATAGGGAGACCACAACGGTTTCCCTCTAGAAATAATTTTGTTTAA
CTTTAAGAAGGAGATATACATATGGATGTATTCATGAAAGGACTTTCAAAGGCCAAGGAGGGAGTTGTGG
CTGCTGCTGAGAAAACCAAACAGGGTGTGGCAGAAGCAGCAGGAAAGACAAAAGAG
[192 nt withheld, positions 2507-2698]
TTGGGCAAGAATGAAGAAGGAGCCCCACAGGAAGGAATTCTGGAAGATATGCCTGTGGATCCTGACAATG
AGGCTTATGAAATGCCTGCTGAGGAAGGGTATCAAGACTACGAACCTGAAGCCTAAGAAATATCTTTGCT
CCCAGTTTCTTGAGATCTGCTGACAGATGTTCCATCCAAGCTTATCATCGATGATAAGCTGTCAAACATG
AGAATT
Features (pLannotate 1.2.2; 8 found; start..end, strand, type, name):
     42..902     -  CDS            AmpR: β-lactamase; bla; confers resistance to ampicillin, carbenicillin, and related antibiotics
    903..1007    -  promoter       AmpR promoter: bla
   1223..1811    +  rep_origin     ori: high-copy-number ColE1/pMB1/pBR322/pUC origin of replication
   2251..2288    -  CDS            rop (fragment): Rop protein, which maintains plasmids at low copy number; rop
   2322..2340    +  promoter       T7 promoter: promoter for bacteriophage T7 RNA polymerase
   2372..2394    +  RBS            RBS: efficient ribosome binding site from bacteriophage T7 gene 10 (Olins and Rangwala, 1989)
   2402..2821    +  CDS            SNCA (sequence partly withheld): SYUA_HUMAN - Also known as NACP, PARK1. Experimental evidence at protein level: Swiss-Prot protein existence level 1. Neuronal protein that plays several roles in synaptic activity such as regulation of synaptic vesicle trafficking and subsequent neurotransmitter release. Participates as a monomer in synaptic vesicle exocytosis by enhancing vesicle priming, fusion and dilation of exocytotic fusion pores (PubMed:28288128, PubMed:30404828). Mechanistically, acts by increasing local Ca(2+) release from microdomains which is essential for the enhancement of ATP-induced exocytosis (PubMed:30404828)
   2885..2903    -  promoter       tet promoter (fragment): E. coli promoter for tetracycline efflux protein gene
