[The description below was written by a language model from this plasmid's Addgene catalogue record and pLannotate feature annotations shown in this document.]
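Description:
pT7-7 asyn S129A is a small (about 2.9 kb) bacterial expression plasmid built on the pT7-7 backbone for producing a point mutant of human alpha-synuclein (SNCA) in E. coli. It replicates from a high-copy ColE1/pMB1-type origin and is selected with ampicillin through a β-lactamase gene driven by its own bla promoter. Only a short remnant of the rop gene is annotated, consistent with the high copy number listed, and a fragment of the tet promoter remains downstream of the insert as a backbone relic.

The payload is the alpha-synuclein coding sequence cloned between NdeI and HindIII sites, both retained. It sits downstream of a bacteriophage T7 promoter and the efficient ribosome binding site from T7 gene 10, so transcription depends on T7 RNA polymerase supplied by the expression host. The strain listed in the record, DH5alpha, is a propagation strain. No affinity or epitope tags are annotated or listed, which suggests the protein is expressed in untagged form. No T7 terminator is annotated in the feature table.

The insert carries the S129A substitution, replacing serine 129 with alanine, which cannot be phosphorylated. The associated publication examines how phosphorylation at Ser-129, compared with the phosphomimetic S129E/D substitutions, affects alpha-synuclein fibrillation. This construct therefore fits recombinant production of a phosphorylation-deficient variant for in vitro biophysical and aggregation studies relevant to Parkinson's disease, most likely as a comparator alongside wild-type and phosphomimetic proteins, although the record does not spell out its exact role.
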