Addgene plasmid #36048: pT7-7 asyn S129A
Depositing lab: Hilal Lashuel. Depositing organization: Swiss Federal Institute of Technology (EPFL). Publication: Phosphorylation at Ser-129 but not the phosphomimics S129E/D inhibits the fibrillation of alpha-synuclein. Paleologou KE, Schmid AW, Rospigliosi CC, Kim HY, Lamberto GR, Fredenburg RA, Lansbury PT Jr, Fernandez CO, Eliezer D, Zweckstetter M, Lashuel HA. J Biol Chem. 2008 Jun 13;283(24):16895-905. Epub 2008 Mar 14. 10.1074/jbc.M800747200 PubMed 18343814.
Backbone
  Vector backbone: pT7-7
  Backbone size w/o insert (bp): 2438
  Vector type: Bacterial Expression
Growth in bacteria
  Bacterial resistance: Ampicillin, 100 μg/mL
  Growth temperature: 37°C
  Growth strain: DH5alpha
  Copy number: High Copy
Gene/Insert
  Gene/Insert name: alpha-synuclein S129A
  Species: H. sapiens (human)
  Insert size (bp): 476
  Mutation: S129A
  Entrez Gene: SNCA (a.k.a. NACP, PARK1, PARK4, PD1)
  Promoter: T7
  Cloning method: Restriction Enzyme; 5′ cloning site NdeI (not destroyed); 3′ cloning site HindIII (not destroyed)
  Sequencing primers: 5′ T7; 3′ AmpStop (TCAGGCAACTATGGATGAAC)
Terms and licenses: Academic/Nonprofit Terms; Industry Terms: Not Available to Industry
Depositor comments: Lashuel Lab Plasmid #189
How to cite: pT7-7 asyn S129A was a gift from Hilal Lashuel (Addgene plasmid # 36048 ; http://n2t.net/addgene:36048 ; RRID:Addgene_36048)
