>Addgene plasmid #36048 | pT7-7 asyn S129A | addgene partial sequence | sequence record 45247 | T7 5'-TAATACGACTCACTATAGGG-3'
TTTTGTTTACTTTAGAAGGAGATATACATATGGATGTATTCATGAAAGGACTTTCAAAGGCCAAGGAGGG
AGTTGTGGCTGCTGCTGAGAAAACCAAACAGGGTGTGGCAGAAGCAGCAGGAAAGACAAAAGAG
[192 nt withheld, positions 135-326]
TTGGGCAAGAATGAAGAAGGAGCCCCACAGGAAGGAATTCTGGAAGATATGCCTGTGGATCCTGACAATG
AGGCTTATGAAATGCCTGCTGAGGAAGGGTATCAAGACTACGAACCTGAAGCCTAAGAAATATCTTTGCT
CCCAGTTTCTTGAGATCTGCTGACAGATGTTCCATCCAAGCTTATCGATGATAAGCTGTCAAACATGAGA
ATTAAATCAATCTAAAGTATATATGAGTAAACTTGGTCTGACAGTTACCAATGCTTAATCAGTGAGGCAC
CTATCTCAGCGATCTGTCTATTTCGTTCATCCATAGTTGCCTGACTCCCCGTCGTGTAGATAACTACGAT
ACGGGAGGGCTTACCATCTGGCCCCAGTGCTGCAATGATACCGCGAGACCCACGCTCACCGGCTCCAGAT
TTATCAGCAATAAACCAGCCAGCCGGAAGGGCCGAGCGCAGAAGTGGTCCTGCAACTTTATCCGCCTCCA
TCCAGTCTATTAATTGTTGCCGGGAAGCTAGAGTAAGTAGTTCGCCAGTTAATAGTTTGCGC
